>Addgene plasmid #183942 | p416-GPD-PPK(mutant) | addgene full sequence | sequence record 363372 | Addgene NGS Result
GACGAAAGGGCCTCGTGATACGCCTATTTTTATAGGTTAATGTCATGATAATAATGGTTTCTTAGACGGA
TCGCTTGCCTGTAACTTACACGCGCCTCGTATCTTTTAATGATGGAATAATTTGGGAATTTACTCTGTGT
TTATTTATTTTTATGTTTTGTATTTGGATTTTAGAAAGTAAATAAAGAAGGTAGAAGAGTTACGGAATGA
AGAAAAAAAAATAAACAAAGGTTTAAAAAATTTCAACAAAAAGCGTACTTTACATATATATTTATTAGAC
AAGAAAAGCAGATTAAATAGATATACATTCGATTAACGATAAGTAAAATGTAAAATCACAGGATTTTCGT
GTGTGGTCTTCTACACAGACAAGATGAAACAATTCGGCATTAATACCTGAGAGCAGGAAGAGCAAGATAA
AAGGTAGTATTTGTTGGCGATCCCCCTAGAGTCTTTTACATCTTCGGAAAACAAAAACTATTTTTTCTTT
AATTTCTTTTTTTACTTTCTATTTTTAATTTATATATTTATATTAAAAAATTTAAATTATAATTATTTTT
ATAGCACGTGATGAAAAGGACCCAGGTGGCACTTTTCGGGGAAATGTGCGCGGAACCCCTATTTGTTTAT
TTTTCTAAATACATTCAAATATGTATCCGCTCATGAGACAATAACCCTGATAAATGCTTCAATAATATTG
AAAAAGGAAGAGTATGAGTATTCAACATTTCCGTGTCGCCCTTATTCCCTTTTTTGCGGCATTTTGCCTT
CCTGTTTTTGCTCACCCAGAAACGCTGGTGAAAGTAAAAGATGCTGAAGATCAGTTGGGTGCACGAGTGG
GTTACATCGAACTGGATCTCAACAGCGGTAAGATCCTTGAGAGTTTTCGCCCCGAAGAACGTTTTCCAAT
GATGAGCACTTTTAAAGTTCTGCTATGTGGCGCGGTATTATCCCGTATTGACGCCGGGCAAGAGCAACTC
GGTCGCCGCATACACTATTCTCAGAATGACTTGGTTGAGTACTCACCAGTCACAGAAAAGCATCTTACGG
ATGGCATGACAGTAAGAGAATTATGCAGTGCTGCCATAACCATGAGTGATAACACTGCGGCCAACTTACT
TCTGACAACGATCGGAGGACCGAAGGAGCTAACCGCTTTTTTGCACAACATGGGGGATCATGTAACTCGC
CTTGATCGTTGGGAACCGGAGCTGAATGAAGCCATACCAAACGACGAGCGTGACACCACGATGCCTGTAG
CAATGGCAACAACGTTGCGCAAACTATTAACTGGCGAACTACTTACTCTAGCTTCCCGGCAACAATTAAT
AGACTGGATGGAGGCGGATAAAGTTGCAGGACCACTTCTGCGCTCGGCCCTTCCGGCTGGCTGGTTTATT
GCTGATAAATCTGGAGCCGGTGAGCGTGGGTCTCGCGGTATCATTGCAGCACTGGGGCCAGATGGTAAGC
CCTCCCGTATCGTAGTTATCTACACGACGGGGAGTCAGGCAACTATGGATGAACGAAATAGACAGATCGC
TGAGATAGGTGCCTCACTGATTAAGCATTGGTAACTGTCAGACCAAGTTTACTCATATATACTTTAGATT
GATTTAAAACTTCATTTTTAATTTAAAAGGATCTAGGTGAAGATCCTTTTTGATAATCTCATGACCAAAA
TCCCTTAACGTGAGTTTTCGTTCCACTGAGCGTCAGACCCCGTAGAAAAGATCAAAGGATCTTCTTGAGA
TCCTTTTTTTCTGCGCGTAATCTGCTGCTTGCAAACAAAAAAACCACCGCTACCAGCGGTGGTTTGTTTG
CCGGATCAAGAGCTACCAACTCTTTTTCCGAAGGTAACTGGCTTCAGCAGAGCGCAGATACCAAATACTG
TTCTTCTAGTGTAGCCGTAGTTAGGCCACCACTTCAAGAACTCTGTAGCACCGCCTACATACCTCGCTCT
GCTAATCCTGTTACCAGTGGCTGCTGCCAGTGGCGATAAGTCGTGTCTTACCGGGTTGGACTCAAGACGA
TAGTTACCGGATAAGGCGCAGCGGTCGGGCTGAACGGGGGGTTCGTGCACACAGCCCAGCTTGGAGCGAA
CGACCTACACCGAACTGAGATACCTACAGCGTGAGCTATGAGAAAGCGCCACGCTTCCCGAAGGGAGAAA
GGCGGACAGGTATCCGGTAAGCGGCAGGGTCGGAACAGGAGAGCGCACGAGGGAGCTTCCAGGGGGAAAC
GCCTGGTATCTTTATAGTCCTGTCGGGTTTCGCCACCTCTGACTTGAGCGTCGATTTTTGTGATGCTCGT
CAGGGGGGCGGAGCCTATGGAAAAACGCCAGCAACGCGGCCTTTTTACGGTTCCTGGCCTTTTGCTGGCC
TTTTGCTCACATGTTCTTTCCTGCGTTATCCCCTGATTCTGTGGATAACCGTATTACCGCCTTTGAGTGA
GCTGATACCGCTCGCCGCAGCCGAACGACCGAGCGCAGCGAGTCAGTGAGCGAGGAAGCGGAAGAGCGCC
CAATACGCAAACCGCCTCTCCCCGCGCGTTGGCCGATTCATTAATGCAGCTGGCACGACAGGTTTCCCGA
CTGGAAAGCGGGCAGTGAGCGCAACGCAATTAATGTGAGTTAGCTCACTCATTAGGCACCCCAGGCTTTA
CACTTTATGCTTCCGGCTCGTATGTTGTGTGGAATTGTGAGCGGATAACAATTTCACACAGGAAACAGCT
ATGACCATGATTACGCCAAGCGCGCAATTAACCCTCACTAAAGGGAACAAAAGCTGGAGCTCAGTTTATC
ATTATCAATACTCGCCATTTCAAAGAATACGTAAATAATTAATAGTAGTGATTTTCCTAACTTTATTTAG
TCAAAAAATTAGCCTTTTAATTCTGCTGTAACCCGTACATGCCCAAAATAGGGGGCGGGTTACACAGAAT
ATATAACATCGTAGGTGTCTGGGTGAACAGTTTATTCCTGGCATCCACTAAATATAATGGAGCCCGCTTT
TTAAGCTGGCATCCAGAAAAAAAAAGAATCCCAGCACCAAAATATTGTTTTCTTCACCAACCATCAGTTC
ATAGGTCCATTCTCTTAGCGCAACTACAGAGAACAGGGGCACAAACAGGCAAAAAACGGGCACAACCTCA
ATGGAGTGATGCAACCTGCCTGGAGTAAATGATGACACAAGGCAATTGACCCACGCATGTATCTATCTCA
TTTTCTTACACCTTCTATTACCTTCTGCTCTCTCTGATTTGGAAAAAGCTGAAAAAAAAGGTTGAAACCA
GTTCCCTGAAATTATTCCCCTACTTGACTAATAAGTATATAAAGACGGTAGGTATTGATTGTAATTCTGT
AAATCTATTTCTTAAACTTCTTAAATTCTACTTTTATAGTTAGTCTTTTTTTTAGTTTTAAAACACCAGA
ACTTAGTTTCGACGGATTCTAGAACTAGTGGATCCCCCGGGCTGCAGGAATTCGATATCAAGCTTATGGG
TCAGGAAAAGCTATACATCGAAAAAGAGCTCAGTTGGTTATCGTTCAATGAACGCGTGCTTCAGGAAGCG
GCGGACAAATCTAACCCGCTGATTGAAAGGATGCGTTTCCTGGGGATCTATTCCAATAACCTTGATGAGT
TCTATAAAGTCCGCTTCGCTGAACTGAAGCGACGCATCATTATTAGCGAAGAACAAGGCTCCAACTCTCA
TTCCCGCCATTTACTGGGCAAAATTCAGTCCCGGGTGCTGAAAGCCGATCAGGAATTCGACGGCCTCTAC
AACGAGCTATTGCTGGAGATGGCGCGCAACCAGATCTTCCTGATTAATGAACGCCAGCTCTCCGTCAATC
AACAAAACTGGCTGCGTCATTATTTTAAGCAGTATCTGCGTCAGCACATTACGCCGATTTTAATCAATCC
TGACACTGACTTAGTGCAGTTCCTGAAAGATGATTACACCTATCTGGCGGTGGAAATTATCCGTGGCGAT
ACCATCCGTTACGCGCTGCTGGAGATCCCATCAGATAAAGTGCCGCGCTTTGTGAATTTACCGCCAGAAG
CGCCGCGTCGACGCAAGCCGATGATTCTTCTGGATAACATTCTGCGTTACTGCCTTGATGATATTTTCAA
AGGCTTCTTTGATTATGACGCGCTGAATGCCTATTCAATGAAGATGACCCGCGATGCCGAATACGATTTA
GTGCATGAGATGGAAGCCAGCCTGATGGAGTTGATGTCTTCCAGTCTCAAGCAGCGTTTAACTGCTGAGC
CGGTGCGTTTTGTTTATCAGCGCGATATGCCCAATGCGCTGGTTGAAGTGTTACGCGAAAAACTGACTAT
TTCCCGCTACGACTCCATCGTCCCCGGCGGTCGTTATCATAATTTTAAAGACTTTATTAATTTCCCCAAT
GTCGGCAAAGCCAATCTGGTGAACAAACCACTGCCGCGTTTACGCCATATTTGGTTTGATAAAGCCCAGT
TCCGCAATGGTTTTGATGCCATTCGCGAACGCGATGTGTTGCTCTATTATCCTTATCACACCTTTGAGCA
TGTGCTGGAACTGCTGCGTCAGGCTTCGTTCGACCCGAGCGTACTGGCGATTAAAATTAACATTTACCGC
GTGGCGAAAGATTCACGCATCATCGACTCGATGATCCACGCCGCACATAACGGTAAGAAAGTCACCGTGG
TGGTTGAGTTACAGGCGCGTTTCGACGAAGAAGCCAACATTCACTGGGCGAAGCGCCTGACCGAAGCAGG
CGTGCACGTTATCTTCTCTGCGCCGGGGCTGAAAATTGCGGCCAAACTGTTCCTGATTTCACGTAAAGAA
AACGGTGAAGTGGTGCGTTATGCAGCGATCGGGACCGGGAACTTTAACGAAAAAACCGCGCGTCTTTATA
CTGACTATTCGTTGCTGACCGCCGATGCGCGCATCACCAACGAAGTACGGCGGGTATTTAACTTTATTGA
AAACCCATACCGTCCGGTGACATTTGATTATTTAATGGTATCGCCGCAAAACTCCCGCCGCCTATTGTAT
GAAATGGTGGACCGCGAGATCGCCAACGCGCAGCAAGGGCTGCCCAGTGGTATCACCCTGAAGCTAAATA
ACCTTGTCGATAAAGGCCTGGTTGATCGTCTGTATGCGGCCTCCAGCTCCGGCGTACCGGTTAATCTGCT
GGTTCGCGGAATGTGTTCGCTGATCCCCAATCTGGAAGGCATTAGCGACAACATTCGTGCCATCAGTATT
GTTGACCGTTACCTTGAAGCCGACCGGGTTTATATTTTTGAAAATGGCGGCGATAAAAAGGTCTACCTTT
CTTCCGCCGACTGGATGACGCGCAATATTGATTATCGTATTGAAGTGGCGACGCCGCTGCTCGATCCGCG
CCTGAAGCAGCGGGTACTGGACATCATCGACATATTGTTCAGCGATACGGTCAAAGCACGTTATATCGAT
AAAGAACTCAGTAATCGCTACGTTCCCCGCGGCAATCGCCGCAAAGTACGGGCGCAGTTGGCGATTTATG
ACTACATCAAATCACTCGAACAACCTGAATAACTCGAGTCATGTAATTAGTTATGTCACGCTTACATTCA
CGCCCTCCCCCCACATCCGCTCTAACCGAAAAGGAAGGAGTTAGACAACCTGAAGTCTAGGTCCCTATTT
ATTTTTTTATAGTTATGTTAGTATTAAGAACGTTATTTATATTTCAAATTTTTCTTTTTTTTCTGTACAG
ACGCGTGTACGCATGTAACATTATACTGAAAACCTTGCTTGAGAAGGTTTTGGGACGCTCGAAGGCTTTA
ATTTGCGGCCGGTACCCAATTCGCCCTATAGTGAGTCGTATTACGCGCGCTCACTGGCCGTCGTTTTACA
ACGTCGTGACTGGGAAAACCCTGGCGTTACCCAACTTAATCGCCTTGCAGCACATCCCCCTTTCGCCAGC
TGGCGTAATAGCGAAGAGGCCCGCACCGATCGCCCTTCCCAACAGTTGCGCAGCCTGAATGGCGAATGG
[124 nt withheld, positions 6020-6143]
C
[91 nt withheld, positions 6145-6235]
A
[49 nt withheld, positions 6237-6285]
CCTTTGACGTTGGAGTCCACGTTCTTT
[37 nt withheld, positions 6313-6349]
ACCCTATCTCGGTCTATTCTTTTGATTTATAAGGGATTTTGCCGATTTCGGCCTATTGGTTAAAAAATGA
GCTGATTTAACAAAAATTTAACGCGAATTTTAACAAAATATTAACGCTTACAATTTCCTGATGCGGTATT
TTCTCCTTACGCATCTGTGCGGTATTTCACACCGCATAGGGTAATAACTGATATAATTAAATTGAAGCTC
TAATTTGTGAGTTTAGTATACATGCATTTACTTATAATACAGTTTTTTAGTTTTGCTGGCCGCATCTTCT
CAAATATGCTTCCCAGCCTGCTTTTCTGTAACGTTCACCCTCTACCTTAGCATCCCTTCCCTTTGCAAAT
AGTCCTCTTCCAACAATAATAATGTCAGATCCTGTAGAGACCACATCATCCACGGTTCTATACTGTTGAC
CCAATGCGTCTCCCTTGTCATCTAAACCCACACCGGGTGTCATAATCAACCAATCGTAACCTTCATCTCT
TCCACCCATGTCTCTTTGAGCAATAAAGCCGATAACAAAATCTTTGTCGCTCTTCGCAATGTCAACAGTA
CCCTTAGTATATTCTCCAGTAGATAGGGAGCCCTTGCATGACAATTCTGCTAACATCAAAAGGCCTCTAG
GTTCCTTTGTTACTTCTTCTGCCGCCTGCTTCAAACCGCTAACAATACCTGGGCCCACCACACCGTGTGC
ATTCGTAATGTCTGCCCATTCTGCTATTCTGTATACACCCGCAGAGTACTGCAATTTGACTGTATTACCA
ATGTCAGCAAATTTTCTGTCTTCGAAGAGTAAAAAATTGTACTTGGCGGATAATGCCTTTAGCGGCTTAA
CTGTGCCCTCCATGGAAAAATCAGTCAAGATATCCACATGTGTTTTTAGTAAACAAATTTTGGGACCTAA
TGCTTCAACTAACTCCAGTAATTCCTTGGTGGTACGAACATCCAATGAAGCACACAAGTTTGTTTGCTTT
TCGTGCATGATATTAAATAGCTTGGCAGCAACAGGACTAGGATGAGTAGCAGCACGTTCCTTATATGTAG
CTTTCGACATGATTTATCTTCGTTTCCTGCAGGTTTTTGTTCTGTGCAGTTGGGTTAAGAATACTGGGCA
ATTTCATGTTTCTTCAACACTACATATGCGTATATATACCAATCTAAGTCTGTGCTCCTTCCTTCGTTCT
TCCTTCTGTTCGGAGATTACCGAATCAAAAAAATTTCAAGGAAACCGAAATCAAAAAAAAGAATAAAAAA
AAAATGATGAATTGAAAAGGTGGTATGGTGCACTCTCAGTACAATCTGCTCTGATGCCGCATAGTTAAGC
CAGCCCCGACACCCGCCAACACCCGCTGACGCGCCCTGACGGGCTTGTCTGCTCCCGGCATCCGCTTACA
GACAAGCTGTGACCGTCTCCGGGAGCTGCATGTGTCAGAGGTTTTCACCGTCATCACCGAAACGCGCGA
Features (pLannotate 1.2.2; 21 found; start..end, strand, type, name):
     69..572     -  misc_feature   CEN/ARS: S. cerevisiae CEN6 centromere fused to an autonomously replicating sequence
    609..713     +  promoter       AmpR promoter: bla
    714..1574    +  CDS            AmpR: β-lactamase; bla; confers resistance to ampicillin, carbenicillin, and related antibiotics
   1745..2333    +  rep_origin     ori: high-copy-number ColE1/pMB1/pBR322/pUC origin of replication
   2516..2608    +  CDS            lacI (fragment): lac repressor; lacI; The lac repressor binds to the lac operator to inhibit transcription in E. coli. This inhibition can be relieved by adding lactose or isopropyl-β-D-thiogalactopyranoside (IPTG).
   2621..2642    +  protein_bind   CAP binding site: CAP binding activates transcription in the presence of cAMP. E. coli catabolite activator protein
   2657..2687    +  promoter       lac promoter: promoter for the E. coli lac operon
   2695..2711    +  protein_bind   lac operator: The lac repressor binds to the lac operator to inhibit transcription in E. coli. This inhibition can be relieved by adding lactose or isopropyl-β-D-thiogalactopyranoside (IPTG). lac repressor encoded by lacI
   2756..2774    +  promoter       T3 promoter: promoter for bacteriophage T3 RNA polymerase
   2799..3442    +  promoter       GAP promoter: S. cerevisiae TDH3; promoter for glyceraldehyde-3-phosphate dehydrogenase
   3448..3497    +  misc_feature   MCS (fragment): pBluescript multiple cloning site
   3496..5559    +  CDS            ppk: PPK1_ECOLI - Experimental evidence at protein level: Swiss-Prot protein existence level 1. Catalyzes the reversible transfer of the terminal phosphate of ATP to form a long-chain polyphosphate (polyP). Can form linear polymers of orthophosphate with chain lengths up to 1000 or more. Can use GTP instead of ATP, but the efficiency of GTP is 5% that of ATP. Also exhibits several other enzymatic activities, which include: ATP synthesis from polyP in the presence of excess ADP, general nucleoside- diphosphate kinase activity, linear guanosine 5'-tetraphosphate (ppppG) synthesis and autophosphorylat
   5569..5816    +  terminator     CYC1 terminator: S. cerevisiae CYC1; transcription terminator for CYC1
   5835..5853    -  promoter       T7 promoter: promoter for bacteriophage T7 RNA polymerase
   5861..6016    +  CDS            lacZα (fragment): LacZα fragment of β-galactosidase; lacZ fragment
   6020..6448    +  rep_origin     f1 ori (sequence partly withheld): f1 bacteriophage origin of replication; arrow indicates direction of (+) strand synthesis
   6476..6527    -  misc_feature   bom (fragment): basis of mobility region from pBR322
   6606..7409    -  CDS            URA3: orotidine-5'-phosphate decarboxylase, required for uracil biosynthesis; S. cerevisiae URA3; yeast auxotrophic marker, counterselectable with 5-fluoroorotic acid (5-FOA)
   7410..7625    -  promoter       URA3 promoter: S. cerevisiae URA3
   7633..7682    -  misc_feature   bom (fragment): basis of mobility region from pBR322
   7784..1       -  CDS            rop (fragment) (across the origin): Rop protein, which maintains plasmids at low copy number; rop
