[The description below was written by a language model from this plasmid's Addgene catalogue record and pLannotate feature annotations shown in this document.]
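Description:
p416-GPD-PPK(mutant) is a yeast expression shuttle plasmid of about 7.8 kb built on the p416 backbone. In Saccharomyces cerevisiae it is maintained through a CEN6/ARS element, which gives stable, low-copy centromeric inheritance. Selection there relies on the URA3 auxotrophic marker under its own promoter, which also permits counterselection with 5-fluoroorotic acid. In E. coli it replicates to high copy from a ColE1/pUC-type origin and is selected with ampicillin through the bla gene. The backbone also carries pBluescript-derived remnants: an f1 phage origin, lac promoter/operator and lacZα fragments, and T3 and T7 phage promoters flanking the expression cassette. Short lacI, rop and bom matches are vestigial fragments with no expected function.

The payload is the E. coli ppk gene, which encodes polyphosphate kinase. This enzyme transfers the terminal phosphate of ATP to build long-chain polyphosphate. The coding sequence sits between the strong constitutive GPD (TDH3, annotated as GAP) promoter and the CYC1 transcription terminator, a standard arrangement for robust constitutive expression in budding yeast. According to the record, this version carries alanine substitutions at His435, His454 and His592 and is described as a catalytic mutant. No epitope tag or reporter is annotated.

The associated work concerns stress responses triggered by polyphosphate outside the vacuole in yeast. In that context, the plasmid most plausibly serves as an inactive-enzyme control alongside a wild-type PPK construct, helping to separate effects of ectopic polyphosphate synthesis from effects of simply expressing the bacterial protein, although the record does not state this use explicitly.
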