Addgene plasmid #183942: p416-GPD-PPK(mutant)
Purpose: Expresses catalytic mutant of E. coli PPK from yeast GPD promoter
Depositing lab: Michael Downey. Depositing organization: University of Ottawa. Publication: Ddp1 Cooperates with Ppx1 to Counter a Stress Response Initiated by Nonvacuolar Polyphosphate. McCarthy L, Abramchuk I, Wafy G, Denoncourt A, Lavallee-Adam M, Downey M. mBio. 2022 Aug 30;13(4):e0039022. doi: 10.1128/mbio.00390-22. Epub 2022 Jul 7. PubMed 35862758.
Backbone
  Vector backbone: p416
  Vector type: Yeast Expression
  Selectable markers: URA3
Growth in bacteria
  Bacterial resistance: Ampicillin, 100 μg/mL
  Growth temperature: 37°C
  Growth strain: DH5alpha
  Copy number: High Copy
Gene/Insert
  Gene/Insert name: PPK(mutant)
  Species: E. coli
  Mutation: mutations in His435, His454, and His592 to Alanine
  Entrez Gene: ppk (a.k.a. b2501, ECK2497)
  Promoter: GPD
  Cloning method: Unknown
Terms and licenses: Academic/Nonprofit Terms; Industry Terms: Not Available to Industry
How to cite: p416-GPD-PPK(mutant) was a gift from Michael Downey (Addgene plasmid # 183942 ; http://n2t.net/addgene:183942 ; RRID:Addgene_183942)
